Addgene plasmid #61345: pDN42
Purpose: mCherry fused to LINuS, a light-inducible nuclear localization signal (biNLS10/PKIt NES)
Depositing lab: Barbara Di Ventura & Roland Eils. Depositing organization: Deutsches Krebsforschungszentrum (DKFZ). Publication: Engineering light-inducible nuclear localization signals for precise spatiotemporal control of protein dynamics in living cells. Niopek D, Benzinger D, Roensch J, Draebing T, Wehler P, Eils R, Di Ventura B. Nat Commun. 2014 Jul 14;5:4404. doi: 10.1038/ncomms5404. PubMed 25019686.
Backbone
  Vector backbone: pcDNA3.1(-)
  Backbone manufacturer: Invitrogen
  Total vector size (bp): 6831
  Vector type: Mammalian Expression
Growth in bacteria
  Bacterial resistance: Ampicillin, 100 μg/mL
  Growth temperature: 37°C
  Growth strain: DH5alpha
  Copy number: High Copy
Gene/Insert
  Gene/Insert name: mCherry
  Species: Synthetic
  Promoter: CMV
  Tag / fusion protein: PKIt NES (N terminal on insert); GS linker-AsLov2-biNLS10 (C terminal on insert)
  Cloning method: Restriction Enzyme; 5′ cloning site NheI (not destroyed); 3′ cloning site XhoI (not destroyed)
  Sequencing primers: 5′ CMV-F; 3′ BGH Reverse
Terms and licenses: Academic/Nonprofit Terms; Industry Terms: Not Available to Industry
Depositor comments: Please note that the mammalian selection marker in the vector backbone for this plasmid has not been verified by sequencing.
How to cite: pDN42 was a gift from Barbara Di Ventura & Roland Eils (Addgene plasmid # 61345 ; http://n2t.net/addgene:61345 ; RRID:Addgene_61345)
