[The description below was written by a language model from this plasmid's Addgene catalogue record and pLannotate feature annotations shown in this document.]
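Description:
pDN42 is a mammalian expression plasmid of about 6.8 kb built on the pcDNA3.1(-) backbone. It encodes the red fluorescent protein mCherry fused to LINuS, a light-inducible nuclear localization signal. In bacteria it is maintained at high copy from a ColE1/pUC-type origin and selected with ampicillin through the bla gene. An f1 origin from the parental vector is also present.

The fusion was cloned between NheI and XhoI. It is transcribed from the human CMV immediate-early enhancer and promoter and terminated by the bovine growth hormone polyadenylation signal, and a T7 promoter sits just upstream of the coding region. According to the record, mCherry carries a PKIt nuclear export signal at its N terminus. At its C terminus, a GS linker joins it to the AsLOV2 domain, which is followed by the bipartite NLS variant biNLS10. The automated annotation labels the segment downstream of mCherry as miniSOG. This most likely reflects homology among LOV domains, since miniSOG is itself LOV2-derived, rather than the presence of miniSOG.

In this type of design, the NLS is caged by the LOV2 domain in the dark, so the constitutive NES keeps the protein mainly cytoplasmic. Blue light releases the NLS and drives nuclear import, which reverses in the dark. mCherry makes the relocalization visible, so the construct is useful as a reporter for spatiotemporal control of nuclear localization in living cells.

For mammalian selection, the feature table shows an SV40 promoter driving a hygromycin resistance gene, followed by a bleomycin-resistance fragment and the SV40 poly(A) signal. However, the depositor notes that the mammalian marker in the backbone has not been verified by sequencing, so it should be treated with caution.
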