Features (pLannotate 1.2.2; 21 found; start..end, strand, type, name):
     28..80      -  misc_feature   bom (fragment): basis of mobility region from pBR322
    235..614     +  enhancer       CMV enhancer: human cytomegalovirus immediate early enhancer
    615..818     +  promoter       CMV promoter: human cytomegalovirus (CMV) immediate early promoter
    814..847     +  LTR            5' LTR (truncated) (fragment): truncated 5' long terminal repeat (LTR) from HIV-1
    863..881     +  promoter       T7 promoter: promoter for bacteriophage T7 RNA polymerase
    931..1638    +  CDS            mCherry: mCherry is a basic (constitutively fluorescent) red fluorescent protein published in 2004, derived from Discosoma sp.. It is reported to be a very rapidly-maturing monomer with low acid sensitivity.
   1687..2004    +  CDS            miniSOG: miniSOG is a basic (constitutively fluorescent) cyan fluorescent protein published in 2011, derived from Arabidopsis thaliana. It requires the cofactor flavin for fluorescence.
   2261..2485    +  polyA_signal   bGH poly(A) signal: bovine growth hormone polyadenylation signal
   2489..2510    +  promoter       SV40 promoter (fragment): SV40 enhancer and early promoter
   2531..2959    +  rep_origin     f1 ori (sequence partly withheld): f1 bacteriophage origin of replication; arrow indicates direction of (+) strand synthesis
   2973..3302    +  promoter       SV40 promoter: SV40 enhancer and early promoter
   3351..4376    +  CDS            HygR: aminoglycoside phosphotransferase from E. coli; aph(4)-Ia; confers resistance to hygromycin
   4386..4511    +  CDS            ble (fragment): BLE_KLEPN - Experimental evidence at protein level: Swiss-Prot protein existence level 1. Binding protein with a strong affinity to the bleomycin family of antibiotics. Binds to CL990; an antimitotic-antibiotic compound. From Klebsiella pneumoniae.
   4506..4627    +  polyA_signal   SV40 poly(A) signal: SV40 polyadenylation signal
   4700..4716    -  protein_bind   lac operator: The lac repressor binds to the lac operator to inhibit transcription in E. coli. This inhibition can be relieved by adding lactose or isopropyl-β-D-thiogalactopyranoside (IPTG). lac repressor encoded by lacI
   4724..4754    -  promoter       lac promoter: promoter for the E. coli lac operon
   4769..4790    -  protein_bind   CAP binding site: CAP binding activates transcription in the presence of cAMP. E. coli catabolite activator protein
   4803..4895    -  CDS            lacI (fragment): lac repressor; lacI; The lac repressor binds to the lac operator to inhibit transcription in E. coli. This inhibition can be relieved by adding lactose or isopropyl-β-D-thiogalactopyranoside (IPTG).
   5078..5663    -  rep_origin     ori: high-copy-number ColE1/pMB1/pBR322/pUC origin of replication
   5834..6694    -  CDS            AmpR: β-lactamase; bla; confers resistance to ampicillin, carbenicillin, and related antibiotics
   6695..6799    -  promoter       AmpR promoter: bla
>Addgene plasmid #61345 | pDN42 | depositor full sequence | sequence record 102128 | pDN42 sequence 6830 bps
GACGGATCGGGAGATCTCCCGATCCCCTATGGTGCACTCTCAGTACAATCTGCTCTGATGCCGCATAGTT
AAGCCAGTATCTGCTCCCTGCTTGTGTGTTGGAGGTCGCTGAGTAGTGCGCGAGCAAAATTTAAGCTACA
ACAAGGCAAGGCTTGACCGACAATTGCATGAAGAATCTGCTTAGGGTTAGGCGTTTTGCGCTGCTTCGCG
ATGTACGGGCCAGATATACGCGTTGACATTGATTATTGACTAGTTATTAATAGTAATCAATTACGGGGTC
ATTAGTTCATAGCCCATATATGGAGTTCCGCGTTACATAACTTACGGTAAATGGCCCGCCTGGCTGACCG
CCCAACGACCCCCGCCCATTGACGTCAATAATGACGTATGTTCCCATAGTAACGCCAATAGGGACTTTCC
ATTGACGTCAATGGGTGGAGTATTTACGGTAAACTGCCCACTTGGCAGTACATCAAGTGTATCATATGCC
AAGTACGCCCCCTATTGACGTCAATGACGGTAAATGGCCCGCCTGGCATTATGCCCAGTACATGACCTTA
TGGGACTTTCCTACTTGGCAGTACATCTACGTATTAGTCATCGCTATTACCATGGTGATGCGGTTTTGGC
AGTACATCAATGGGCGTGGATAGCGGTTTGACTCACGGGGATTTCCAAGTCTCCACCCCATTGACGTCAA
TGGGAGTTTGTTTTGGCACCAAAATCAACGGGACTTTCCAAAATGTCGTAACAACTCCGCCCCATTGACG
CAAATGGGCGGTAGGCGTGTACGGTGGGAGGTCTATATAAGCAGAGCTCTCTGGCTAACTAGAGAACCCA
CTGCTTACTGGCTTATCGAAATTAATACGACTCACTATAGGGAGACCCAAGCTGGCTAGCATGTTAGCCT
TGAAATTAGCAGGTCTTGATATCGTGAGCAAGGGCGAGGAGGATAACATGGCCATCATCAAGGAGTTCAT
GCGCTTCAAGGTGCACATGGAGGGCTCCGTGAACGGCCACGAGTTCGAGATCGAGGGCGAGGGCGAGGGC
CGCCCCTACGAGGGCACCCAGACCGCCAAGCTGAAGGTGACCAAGGGTGGCCCCCTGCCCTTCGCCTGGG
ACATCCTGTCCCCTCAGTTCATGTACGGCTCCAAGGCCTACGTGAAGCACCCCGCCGACATCCCCGACTA
CTTGAAGCTGTCCTTCCCCGAGGGCTTCAAGTGGGAGCGCGTGATGAACTTCGAGGACGGCGGCGTGGTG
ACCGTGACCCAGGACTCCTCCCTGCAGGACGGCGAGTTCATCTACAAGGTGAAGCTGCGCGGCACCAACT
TCCCCTCCGACGGCCCCGTAATGCAGAAGAAGACCATGGGCTGGGAGGCCTCCTCCGAGCGGATGTACCC
CGAGGACGGCGCCCTGAAGGGCGAGATCAAGCAGAGGCTGAAGCTGAAGGACGGCGGCCACTACGACGCT
GAGGTCAAGACCACCTACAAGGCCAAGAAGCCCGTGCAGCTGCCCGGCGCCTACAACGTCAACATCAAGT
TGGACATCACCTCCCACAACGAGGACTACACCATCGTGGAACAGTACGAACGCGCCGAGGGCCGCCACTC
CACCGGCGGCATGGACGAGCTGTACAAGGGTGGATCTGGAGGTTCAGGTGGAAGTTTGGCTACTACACTT
GAACGTATTGAGAAGAACTTTGTCATTACTGACCCAAGATTGCCAGATAATCCCATTATATTCGCGTCCG
ATAGTTTCTTGCAGTTGACAGAATATAGCCGTGAAGAAATTTTGGGAAGAAACTGCAGGTTTCTACAAGG
TCCTGAAACTGATCGCGCGACAGTGAGAAAAATTAGAGATGCCATAGATAACCAAACAGAGGTCACTGTT
CAGCTGATTAATTATACAAAGAGTGGTAAAAAGTTCTGGAACCTCTTTCACTTGCAGCCTATGCGAGATC
AGAAGGGAGATGTCCAGTACTTTATTGGGGTTCAGTTGGATGGAACTGAGCATGTCCGAGATGCTGCCGA
GAGAGAGGGAGTCATGCTGATTAAGAAAACTGCAGAAAATATTGACGAGGCCGCAAAGAGACTGCCCGAC
GCCAACCTGGCCGCAGCAGCCGCAGCCGCAGCAAAGAAGAAAAAGCTGGACTAGCTCGAGCGGCCGCCAC
TGTGCTGGATATCTGCAGAATTCCACCACACTGGACTAGTGGATCCGAGCTCGGTACCAAGCTTAAGTTT
AAACCGCTGATCAGCCTCGACTGTGCCTTCTAGTTGCCAGCCATCTGTTGTTTGCCCCTCCCCCGTGCCT
TCCTTGACCCTGGAAGGTGCCACTCCCACTGTCCTTTCCTAATAAAATGAGGAAATTGCATCGCATTGTC
TGAGTAGGTGTCATTCTATTCTGGGGGGTGGGGTGGGGCAGGACAGCAAGGGGGAGGATTGGGAAGACAA
TAGCAGGCATGCTGGGGATGCGGTGGGCTCTATGGCTTCTGAGGCGGAAAGAACCAGCTGGGGCTCTAGG
GGGTATCCCC
[124 nt withheld, positions 2531-2654]
C
[91 nt withheld, positions 2656-2746]
A
[49 nt withheld, positions 2748-2796]
CCTTTGACGTTGGAGTCCACGTTCTTT
[37 nt withheld, positions 2824-2860]
ACCCTATCTCGGTCTATTCTTTTGATTTATAAGGGATTTTGCCGATTTCGGCCTATTGGTTAAAAAATGA
GCTGATTTAACAAAAATTTAACGCGAATTAATTCTGTGGAATGTGTGTCAGTTAGGGTGTGGAAAGTCCC
CAGGCTCCCCAGCAGGCAGAAGTATGCAAAGCATGCATCTCAATTAGTCAGCAACCAGGTGTGGAAAGTC
CCCAGGCTCCCCAGCAGGCAGAAGTATGCAAAGCATGCATCTCAATTAGTCAGCAACCATAGTCCCGCCC
CTAACTCCGCCCATCCCGCCCCTAACTCCGCCCAGTTCCGCCCATTCTCCGCCCCATGGCTGACTAATTT
TTTTTATTTATGCAGAGGCCGAGGCCGCCTCTGCCTCTGAGCTATTCCAGAAGTAGTGAGGAGGCTTTTT
TGGAGGCCTAGGCTTTTGCAAAAAGCTCCCGGGAGCTTGTATATCCATTTTCGGATCTGATCAGCACGTG
ATGAAAAAGCCTGAACTCACCGCGACGTCTGTCGAGAAGTTTCTGATCGAAAAGTTCGACAGCGTCTCCG
ACCTGATGCAGCTCTCGGAGGGCGAAGAATCTCGTGCTTTCAGCTTCGATGTAGGAGGGCGTGGATATGT
CCTGCGGGTAAATAGCTGCGCCGATGGTTTCTACAAAGATCGTTATGTTTATCGGCACTTTGCATCGGCC
GCGCTCCCGATTCCGGAAGTGCTTGACATTGGGGAATTCAGCGAGAGCCTGACCTATTGCATCTCCCGCC
GTGCACAGGGTGTCACGTTGCAAGACCTGCCTGAAACCGAACTGCCCGCTGTTCTGCAGCCGGTCGCGGA
GGCCATGGATGCGATCGCTGCGGCCGATCTTAGCCAGACGAGCGGGTTCGGCCCATTCGGACCGCAAGGA
ATCGGTCAATACACTACATGGCGTGATTTCATATGCGCGATTGCTGATCCCCATGTGTATCACTGGCAAA
CTGTGATGGACGACACCGTCAGTGCGTCCGTCGCGCAGGCTCTCGATGAGCTGATGCTTTGGGCCGAGGA
CTGCCCCGAAGTCCGGCACCTCGTGCACGCGGATTTCGGCTCCAACAATGTCCTGACGGACAATGGCCGC
ATAACAGCGGTCATTGACTGGAGCGAGGCGATGTTCGGGGATTCCCAATACGAGGTCGCCAACATCTTCT
TCTGGAGGCCGTGGTTGGCTTGTATGGAGCAGCAGACGCGCTACTTCGAGCGGAGGCATCCGGAGCTTGC
AGGATCGCCGCGGCTCCGGGCGTATATGCTCCGCATTGGTCTTGACCAACTCTATCAGAGCTTGGTTGAC
GGCAATTTCGATGATGCAGCTTGGGCGCAGGGTCGATGCGACGCAATCGTCCGATCCGGAGCCGGGACTG
TCGGGCGTACACAAATCGCCCGCAGAAGCGCGGCCGTCTGGACCGATGGCTGTGTAGAAGTACTCGCCGA
TAGTGGAAACCGACGCCCCAGCACTCGTCCGAGGGCAAAGGAATAGCACGTGCTACGAGATTTCGATTCC
ACCGCCGCCTTCTATGAAAGGTTGGGCTTCGGAATCGTTTTCCGGGACGCCGGCTGGATGATCCTCCAGC
GCGGGGATCTCATGCTGGAGTTCTTCGCCCACCCCAACTTGTTTATTGCAGCTTATAATGGTTACAAATA
AAGCAATAGCATCACAAATTTCACAAATAAAGCATTTTTTTCACTGCATTCTAGTTGTGGTTTGTCCAAA
CTCATCAATGTATCTTATCATGTCTGTATACCGTCGACCTCTAGCTAGAGCTTGGCGTAATCATGGTCAT
AGCTGTTTCCTGTGTGAAATTGTTATCCGCTCACAATTCCACACAACATACGAGCCGGAAGCATAAAGTG
TAAAGCCTGGGGTGCCTAATGAGTGAGCTAACTCACATTAATTGCGTTGCGCTCACTGCCCGCTTTCCAG
TCGGGAAACCTGTCGTGCCAGCTGCATTAATGAATCGGCCAACGCGCGGGGAGAGGCGGTTTGCGTATTG
GGCGCTCTTCCGCTTCCTCGCTCACTGACTCGCTGCGCTCGGTCGTTCGGCTGCGGCGAGCGGTATCAGC
TCACTCAAAGGCGGTAATACGGTTATCCACAGAATCAGGGGATAACGCAGGAAAGAACATGTGAGCAAAA
GGCCAGCAAAAGGCCAGGAACCGTAAAAAGGCCGCGTTGCTGGCGTTTTTCCATAGGCTCCGCCCCCCTG
ACGAGCATCACAAAAATCGACGCTCAAGTCAGAGGTGGCGAAACCCGACAGGACTATAAAGATACCAGGC
GTTTCCCCCTGGAAGCTCCCTCGTGCGCTCTCCTGTTCCGACCCTGCCGCTTACCGGATACCTGTCCGCC
TTTCTCCCTTCGGGAAGCGTGGCGCTTTCTCATAGCTCACGCTGTAGGTATCTCAGTTCGGTGTAGGTCG
TTCGCTCCAAGCTGGGCTGTGTGCACGAACCCCCCGTTCAGCCCGACCGCTGCGCCTTATCCGGTAACTA
TCGTCTTGAGTCCAACCCGGTAAGACACGACTTATCGCCACTGGCAGCAGCCACTGGTAACAGGATTAGC
AGAGCGAGGTATGTAGGCGGTGCTACAGAGTTCTTGAAGTGGTGGCCTAACTACGGCTACACTAGAAGAA
CAGTATTTGGTATCTGCGCTCTGCTGAAGCCAGTTACCTTCGGAAAAAGAGTTGGTAGCTCTTGATCCGG
CAAACAAACCACCGCTGGTAGCGGTTTTTTTGTTTGCAAGCAGCAGATTACGCGCAGAAAAAAAGGATCT
CAAGAAGATCCTTTGATCTTTTCTACGGGGTCTGACGCTCAGTGGAACGAAAACTCACGTTAAGGGATTT
TGGTCATGAGATTATCAAAAAGGATCTTCACCTAGATCCTTTTAAATTAAAAATGAAGTTTTAAATCAAT
CTAAAGTATATATGAGTAAACTTGGTCTGACAGTTACCAATGCTTAATCAGTGAGGCACCTATCTCAGCG
ATCTGTCTATTTCGTTCATCCATAGTTGCCTGACTCCCCGTCGTGTAGATAACTACGATACGGGAGGGCT
TACCATCTGGCCCCAGTGCTGCAATGATACCGCGAGACCCACGCTCACCGGCTCCAGATTTATCAGCAAT
AAACCAGCCAGCCGGAAGGGCCGAGCGCAGAAGTGGTCCTGCAACTTTATCCGCCTCCATCCAGTCTATT
AATTGTTGCCGGGAAGCTAGAGTAAGTAGTTCGCCAGTTAATAGTTTGCGCAACGTTGTTGCCATTGCTA
CAGGCATCGTGGTGTCACGCTCGTCGTTTGGTATGGCTTCATTCAGCTCCGGTTCCCAACGATCAAGGCG
AGTTACATGATCCCCCATGTTGTGCAAAAAAGCGGTTAGCTCCTTCGGTCCTCCGATCGTTGTCAGAAGT
AAGTTGGCCGCAGTGTTATCACTCATGGTTATGGCAGCACTGCATAATTCTCTTACTGTCATGCCATCCG
TAAGATGCTTTTCTGTGACTGGTGAGTACTCAACCAAGTCATTCTGAGAATAGTGTATGCGGCGACCGAG
TTGCTCTTGCCCGGCGTCAATACGGGATAATACCGCGCCACATAGCAGAACTTTAAAAGTGCTCATCATT
GGAAAACGTTCTTCGGGGCGAAAACTCTCAAGGATCTTACCGCTGTTGAGATCCAGTTCGATGTAACCCA
CTCGTGCACCCAACTGATCTTCAGCATCTTTTACTTTCACCAGCGTTTCTGGGTGAGCAAAAACAGGAAG
GCAAAATGCCGCAAAAAAGGGAATAAGGGCGACACGGAAATGTTGAATACTCATACTCTTCCTTTTTCAA
TATTATTGAAGCATTTATCAGGGTTATTGTCTCATGAGCGGATACATATTTGAATGTATTTAGAAAAATA
AACAAATAGGGGTTCCGCGCACATTTCCCCGAAAAGTGCCACCTGACGTC
