>Addgene plasmid #61345 | pDN42 | addgene partial sequence | sequence record 102127 | CMV-F 5'-CGCAAATGGGCGGTAGGCGTG-3'
CTATATAAGCAGAGCTCTCTGGCTAACTAGAGAACCCACTGCTTACTGGCTTATCGAAATTAATACGACT
CACTATAGGGAGACCCAAGCTGGCTAGCATGTTAGCCTTGAAATTAGCAGGTCTTGATATCGTGAGCAAG
GGCGAGGAGGATAACATGGCCATCATCAAGGAGTTCATGCGCTTCAAGGTGCACATGGAGGGCTCCGTGA
ACGGCCACGAGTTCGAGATCGAGGGCGAGGGCGAGGGCCGCCCCTACGAGGGCACCCAGACCGCCAAGCT
GAAGGTGACCAAGGGTGGCCCCCTGCCCTTCGCCTGGGACATCCTGTCCCCTCAGTTCATGTACGGCTCC
AAGGCCTACGTGAAGCACCCCGCCGACATCCCCGACTACTTGAAGCTGTCCTTCCCCGAGGGCTTCAAGT
GGGAGCGCGTGATGAACTTCGAGGACGGCGGCGTGGTGACCGTGACCCAGGACTCCTCCCTGCAGGACGG
CGAGTTCATCTACAAGGTGAAGCTGCGCGGCACCAACTTCCCCTCCGACGGCCCCGTAATGCAGAAGAAG
ACCATGGGCTGGGAGGCCTCCTCCGAGCGGATGTACCCCGAGGACGGCGCCCTGAAGGGCGAGATCAAGC
AGAGGCTGAAGCTGAAGGACGGCGGCCACTACGACGCTGAGGTCAAGACCACCTACAAGGCCAAGAAGCC
CGTGCAGCTGCCCGGCGCCTACAACGTCAACATCAAGTTGGACATCACCTCCCACAACGAGGACTACACC
ATCGTGGAACAGTACGAACGCGCCGAGGGCCGCCACTCCACCGGCGGCATGGACGAGCTGTACAAGGGTG
GATCTGGAGGTTCAGGTGGAAGTTTGGCTACTACACTTGAACGTATTGAGAAGAACTTTGTCATTACTGA
CCCAAGATTGCCAGATAATCCCATTATATTCGCGTCCGATAGTTTCTTGCAGTTGACAGAATATAGCCGT
GAAGAAATTTTGGGAAGAAACTGCAGGTTTCTACAAGGTCCTGAAACTGATCGCGCGACAGTGAGAAAA
