>Addgene plasmid #61345 | pDN42 | addgene partial sequence | sequence record 102129 | bgh_pA_d2r 5'-ACTCAGACAATGCGATGCAAtttc-3'
AGTGGGAGTGGCACCTTCCAGGGTCAAGGAAGGCACGGGGGAGGGGCAAACAACAGATGGCTGGCAACTA
GAAGGCACAGTCGAGGCTGATCAGCGGTTTAAACTTAAGCTTGGTACCGAGCTCGGATCCACTAGTCCAG
TGTGGTGGAATTCTGCAGATATCCAGCACAGTGGCGGCCGCTCGAGCTAGTCCAGCTTTTTCTTCTTTGC
TGCGGCTGCGGCTGCTGCGGCCAGGTTGGCGTCGGGCAGTCTCTTTGCGGCCTCGTCAATATTTTCTGCA
GTTTTCTTAATCAGCATGACTCCCTCTCTCTCGGCAGCATCTCGGACATGCTCAGTTCCATCCAACTGAA
CCCCAATAAAGTACTGGACATCTCCCTTCTGATCTCGCATAGGCTGCAAGTGAAAGAGGTTCCAGAACTT
TTTACCACTCTTTGTATAATTAATCAGCTGAACAGTGACCTCTGTTTGGTTATCTATGGCATCTCTAATT
TTTCTCACTGTCGCGCGATCAGTTTCAGGACCTTGTAGAAACCTGCAGTTTCTTCCCAAAATTTCTTCAC
GGCTATATTCTGTCAACTGCAAGAAACTATCGGACGCGAATATAATGGGATTATCTGGCAATCTTGGGTC
AGTAATGACAAAGTTCTTCTCAATACGTTCAAGTGTAGTAGCCAAACTTCCACCTGAACCTCCAGATCCA
CCCTTGTACAGCTCGTCCATGCCGCCGGTGGAGTGGCGGCCCTCGGCGCGTTCGTACTGTTCCACGATGG
TGTAGTCCTCGTTGTGGGAGGTGATGTCCAACTTGATGTTGACGTTGTAGGCGCCGGGCAGCTGCACGGG
CTTCTTGGCCTTGTAGGTGGTCTTGACCTCAGCGTCGTAGTGGCCGCCGTCCTTCAGCTTCAGCCTCTGC
TTGATCTCGCCCTTCAGGGCGCCGTCCTCGGGGTACATCCGCTCGGAGGAGGCCTCCCAGCCCATGGTCT
TCTTCTGCATTACGGGGCCGTCGGAGGGGAAGTTGGTGCCGCGCAGCTTCACCTTGTAGATGAACTCGCC
GTCCTG
